>Addgene plasmid #136513 | pEJS1004-pCSDest2-AcrIIA5-NLS-FLAG | addgene full sequence | sequence record 292636 | Addgene NGS Result
ACCTGGCACTGTGCCAACTGGGGAGGGGTCTACTTGGCACGGTGCCAAGTTTGAGGAGGGGTCTTGGCCC
TGTGCCAAGTCCGCCATATTGAATTGGCATGGTGCCAATAATGGCGGCCATATTGGCTATATGCCAGGAT
CAATATATAGGCAATATCCAATATGGCCCTATGCCAATATGGCTATTGGCCAGGTTCAATACTATGTATT
GGCCCTATGCCATATAGTATTCCATATATGGGTTTTCCTATTGACGTAGATAGCCCCTCCCAATGGGCGG
TCCCATATACCATATATGGGGCTTCCTAATACCGCCCATAGCCACTCCCCCATTGACGTCAATGGTCTCT
ATATATGGTCTTTCCTATTGACGTCATATGGGCGGTCCTATTGACGTATATGGCGCCTCCCCCATTGACG
TCAATTACGGTAAATGGCCCGCCTGGCTCAATGCCCATTGACGTCAATAGGACCACCCACCATTGACGTC
AATGGGATGGCTCATTGCCCATTCATATCCGTTCTCACGCCCCCTATTGACGTCAATGACGGTAAATGGC
CCACTTGGCAGTACATCAATATCTATTAATAGTAACTTGGCAAGTACATTACTATTGGAAGTACGCCAGG
GTACATTGGCAGTACTCCCATTGACGTCAATGGCGGTAAATGGCCCGCGATGGCTGCCAAGTACATCCCC
ATTGACGTCAATGGGGAGGGGCAATGACGCAAATGGGCGTTCCATTGACGTAAATGGGCGGTAGGCGTGC
CTAATGGGAGGTCTATATAAGCAATGCTCGTTTAGGGAACCGCCATTCTGCCTGGGGACGTCGGAGCAAG
CTTGATTTAGGTGACACTATAGAATACAAGCTACTTGTTCTTTTTGCAGGATCCCATCGATTCGAAGCCG
CCACCATGGCTTATGGTAAATCTCGGTATAATTCTTATAGGAAAAGGAGCTTCAATCGCTCTAATAAACA
ACGCCGGGAGTACGCTCAGGAAATGGACAGACTGGAGAAGGCGTTTGAGAATCTTGATGGATGGTACTTG
TCATCAATGAAAGACTCAGCCTACAAAGACTTTGGGAAGTATGAGATCCGGCTGTCTAACCACAGCGCAG
ATAACAAGTACCATGATCTCGAAAATGGACGACTCATTGTCAATATCAAAGCTTCAAAGCTGAACTTCGT
CGATATTATAGAGAACAAACTGGACAAAATCATAGAGAAAATCGACAAATTGGATCTCGACAAGTATCGA
TTTATAAATGCAACGAATCTTGAACATGACATCAAATGTTATTACAAGGGTTTCAAAACTAAAAAGGAGG
TCATTGGTGGTGATTATAAGGATGACGATGACAAAGGCAGCCCGAAGAAGAAAAGGAAGGTGTGACTCGA
GCCTCTAGAACTATAGTGAGTCGTATTACGTAGATCCAGACATGATAAGATACATTGATGAGTTTGGACA
AACCACAACTAGAATGCAGTGAAAAAAATGCTTTATTTGTGAAATTTGTGATGCTATTGCTTTATTTGTA
ACCATTATAAGCTGCAATAAACAAGTTAACAACAACAATTGCATTCATTTTATGTTTCAGGTTCAGGGGG
AGGTGTGGGAGGTTTTTTAATTCGCGGCCGCGGCGCCAATGCATTGGGCCCGGTACCCAGCTTTTGTTCC
CTTTAGTGAGGGTTAATTGCGCGCTTGGCGTAATCATGGTCATAGCTGTTTCCTGTGTGAAATTGTTATC
CGCTCACAATTCCACACAACATACGAGCCGGGAGCATAAAGTGTAAAGCCTGGGGTGCCTAATGAGTGAG
CTAACTCACATTAATTGCGTTGCGCTCACTGCCCGCTTTCCAGTCGGGAAACCTGTCGTGCCAGCTGCAT
TAATGAATCGGCCAACGCGCGGGGAGAGGCGGTTTGCGTATTGGGCGCTCTTCCGCTTCCTCGCTCACTG
ACTCGCTGCGCTCGGTCGTTCGGCTGCGGCGAGCGGTATCAGCTCACTCAAAGGCGGTAATACGGTTATC
CACAGAATCAGGGGATAACGCAGGAAAGAACATGTGAGCAAAAGGCCAGCAAAAGGCCAGGAACCGTAAA
AAGGCCGCGTTGCTGGCGTTTTTCCATAGGCTCCGCCCCCCTGACGAGCATCACAAAAATCGACGCTCAA
GTCAGAGGTGGCGAAACCCGACAGGACTATAAAGATACCAGGCGTTTCCCCCTGGAAGCTCCCTCGTGCG
CTCTCCTGTTCCGACCCTGCCGCTTACCGGATACCTGTCCGCCTTTCTCCCTTCGGGAAGCGTGGCGCTT
TCTCATAGCTCACGCTGTAGGTATCTCAGTTCGGTGTAGGTCGTTCGCTCCAAGCTGGGCTGTGTGCACG
AACCCCCCGTTCAGCCCGACCGCTGCGCCTTATCCGGTAACTATCGTCTTGAGTCCAACCCGGTAAGACA
CGACTTATCGCCACTGGCAGCAGCCACTGGTAACAGGATTAGCAGAGCGAGGTATGTAGGCGGTGCTACA
GAGTTCTTGAAGTGGTGGCCTAACTACGGCTACACTAGAAGAACAGTATTTGGTATCTGCGCTCTGCTGA
AGCCAGTTACCTTCGGAAAAAGAGTTGGTAGCTCTTGATCCGGCAAACAAACCACCGCTGGTAGCGGTGG
TTTTTTTGTTTGCAAGCAGCAGATTACGCGCAGAAAAAAAGGATCTCAAGAAGATCCTTTGATCTTTTCT
ACGGGGTCTGACGCTCAGTGGAACGAAAACTCACGTTAAGGGATTTTGGTCATGAGATTATCAAAAAGGA
TCTTCACCTAGATCCTTTTAAATTAAAAATGAAGTTTTAAATCAATCTAAAGTATATATGAGTAAACTTG
GTCTGACAGTTACCAATGCTTAATCAGTGAGGCACCTATCTCAGCGATCTGTCTATTTCGTTCATCCATA
GTTGCCTGACTCCCCGTCGTGTAGATAACTACGATACGGGAGGGCTTACCATCTGGCCCCAGTGCTGCAA
TGATACCGCGAGACCCACGCTCACCGGCTCCAGATTTATCAGCAATAAACCAGCCAGCCGGAAGGGCCGA
GCGCAGAAGTGGTCCTGCAACTTTATCCGCCTCCATCCAGTCTATTAATTGTTGCCGGGAAGCTAGAGTA
AGTAGTTCGCCAGTTAATAGTTTGCGCAACGTTGTTGCCATTGCTACAGGCATCGTGGTGTCACGCTCGT
CGTTTGGTATGGCTTCATTCAGCTCCGGTTCCCAACGATCAAGGCGAGTTACATGATCCCCCATGTTGTG
CAAAAAAGCGGTTAGCTCCTTCGGTCCTCCGATCGTTGTCAGAAGTAAGTTGGCCGCAGTGTTATCACTC
ATGGTTATGGCAGCACTGCATAATTCTCTTACTGTCATGCCATCCGTAAGATGCTTTTCTGTGACTGGTG
AGTACTCAACCAAGTCATTCTGAGAATAGTGTATGCGGCGACCGAGTTGCTCTTGCCCGGCGTCAATACG
GGATAATACCGCGCCACATAGCAGAACTTTAAAAGTGCTCATCATTGGAAAACGTTCTTCGGGGCGAAAA
CTCTCAAGGATCTTACCGCTGTTGAGATCCAGTTCGATGTAACCCACTCGTGCACCCAACTGATCTTCAG
CATCTTTTACTTTCACCAGCGTTTCTGGGTGAGCAAAAACAGGAAGGCAAAATGCCGCAAAAAAGGGAAT
AAGGGCGACACGGAAATGTTGAATACTCATACTCTTCCTTTTTCAATATTATTGAAGCATTTATCAGGGT
TATTGTCTCATGAGCGGATACATATTTGAATGTATTTAGAAAAATAAACAAATAGGGGTTCCGCGCACAT
TTCCCCGAAAAGTGCCACCTAAATTGTAAGCGTTAATATTTTGTTAAAATTCGCGTTAAATTTTTGTTAA
ATCAGCTCATTTTTTAACCAATAGGCCGAAATCGGCAAAATCCCTTATAAATCAAAAGAATAGACCGAGA
TAGGGT
[37 nt withheld, positions 3997-4033]
AAAGAACGTGGACTCCAACGTCAAAGG
[49 nt withheld, positions 4061-4109]
T
[91 nt withheld, positions 4111-4201]
G
[124 nt withheld, positions 4203-4326]
CCCATTCGCCATTCAGGCTGCGCAACTGTTGGGAAGGGCGATCGGTGCGGGCCTCTTCGCTATTACGCCA
GTCGACCGCCAATTCAATATGGCGTATATGGACTCATGCCAATTCAATATGGTGGATCTGGACCTGTGCC
AATTCAATATGGCGTATATGGACTCGTGCCAATTCAATATGGTGGATCTGGACCCCAGCCAATTCAATAT
GGCGGACTTGGCACCATGCCAATTCAATATGGCGG
Features (pLannotate 1.2.2; 15 found; start..end, strand, type, name):
    845..863     +  promoter       SP6 promoter: promoter for bacteriophage SP6 RNA polymerase
   1348..1364    +  CDS            3xFLAG (fragment): three tandem FLAG® epitope tags, followed by an enterokinase cleavage site
   1411..1428    -  promoter       T7 promoter (fragment): promoter for bacteriophage T7 RNA polymerase
   1433..1567    -  polyA_signal   SV40 poly(A) signal: SV40 polyadenylation signal
   1680..1698    -  promoter       T3 promoter: promoter for bacteriophage T3 RNA polymerase
   1743..1759    -  protein_bind   lac operator: The lac repressor binds to the lac operator to inhibit transcription in E. coli. This inhibition can be relieved by adding lactose or isopropyl-β-D-thiogalactopyranoside (IPTG). lac repressor encoded by lacI
   1767..1797    -  promoter       lac promoter: promoter for the E. coli lac operon
   1812..1833    -  protein_bind   CAP binding site: CAP binding activates transcription in the presence of cAMP. E. coli catabolite activator protein
   1846..1938    -  CDS            lacI (fragment): lac repressor; lacI; The lac repressor binds to the lac operator to inhibit transcription in E. coli. This inhibition can be relieved by adding lactose or isopropyl-β-D-thiogalactopyranoside (IPTG).
   2121..2709    -  rep_origin     ori: high-copy-number ColE1/pMB1/pBR322/pUC origin of replication
   2880..3740    -  CDS            AmpR: β-lactamase; bla; confers resistance to ampicillin, carbenicillin, and related antibiotics
   3741..3845    -  promoter       AmpR promoter: bla
   3898..4326    -  rep_origin     f1 ori (sequence partly withheld): f1 bacteriophage origin of replication; arrow indicates direction of (+) strand synthesis
   4331..4397    -  CDS            lacZα (fragment): LacZα fragment of β-galactosidase; lacZ fragment
   4404..810     +  promoter       CMV IE94 promoter (across the origin): enhancer/promoter region of simian cytomegalovirus major immediate early transcription unit IE94
