[The description below was written by a language model from this plasmid's Addgene catalogue record and pLannotate feature annotations shown in this document.]
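Description:
pEJS1004-pCSDest2-AcrIIA5-NLS-FLAG is a mammalian expression plasmid of about 4.6 kb built on the pCSDest2 backbone, designed to produce the type II-A anti-CRISPR protein AcrIIA5 in mammalian cells. It is propagated in E. coli through a high-copy ColE1/pUC-type origin and selected with ampicillin via the β-lactamase gene and its native promoter. An f1 bacteriophage origin is also present, along with backbone remnants from the parental cloning vector (fragments of lacZα and lacI, the lac promoter and operator, and a CAP binding site) that have no role in expression of the insert.

The payload is a 480 bp codon-optimized AcrIIA5 open reading frame, inserted by Gibson assembly and fused to a nuclear localization signal and a FLAG epitope. The construct name suggests that these follow the coding sequence. The feature table does not annotate the AcrIIA5 sequence or the NLS itself, and it detects the tag only as a short match to a 3xFLAG fragment just downstream of the insert region. Transcription is driven by a CMV promoter, which the annotation identifies as the simian cytomegalovirus IE94 enhancer/promoter spanning the sequence origin. An SV40 polyadenylation signal lies downstream of the insert, although the table annotates it on the opposite strand. An SP6 promoter lies between the CMV promoter and the insert, which could in principle allow in vitro transcription of sense RNA, while T7 (partial) and T3 promoters sit downstream in the reverse orientation.

The NLS directs the inhibitor to the nucleus, and the FLAG tag permits detection of the protein. The plasmid is typically co-delivered with Cas9 and guide RNA constructs to test or suppress Cas9-mediated genome editing. The associated study reports AcrIIA5 as a broad inhibitor of the Cas9 homologs used for editing.
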