Addgene plasmid #136513: pEJS1004-pCSDest2-AcrIIA5-NLS-FLAG
Purpose: Expresses type II-A anti-CRISPR protein AcrIIA5 in mammalian cells
Depositing lab: Erik Sontheimer. Publication: Anti-CRISPR AcrIIA5 Potently Inhibits All Cas9 Homologs Used for Genome Editing. Garcia B, Lee J, Edraki A, Hidalgo-Reyes Y, Erwood S, Mir A, Trost CN, Seroussi U, Stanley SY, Cohn RD, Claycomb JM, Sontheimer EJ, Maxwell KL, Davidson AR. Cell Rep. 2019 Nov 12;29(7):1739-1746.e5. doi: 10.1016/j.celrep.2019.10.017. PubMed 31722192.
Backbone
  Vector backbone: pCSDest2
  Backbone size w/o insert (bp): 4094
  Total vector size (bp): 4574
  Vector type: Mammalian Expression
Growth in bacteria
  Bacterial resistance: Ampicillin, 100 μg/mL
  Growth temperature: 37°C
  Growth strain: DH5alpha
  Copy number: Unknown
Gene/Insert
  Gene/Insert name: codon-optimized AcrIIA5
  Insert size (bp): 480
  Promoter: CMV
  Tag / fusion protein: FLAG/NLS
  Cloning method: Gibson Cloning
  Sequencing primers: 5′ ATTTAGGTGACACTATAGA; 3′ TAATACGACTCACTATAG
Terms and licenses: Academic/Nonprofit Terms; Industry Terms: Not Available to Industry
How to cite: pEJS1004-pCSDest2-AcrIIA5-NLS-FLAG was a gift from Erik Sontheimer (Addgene plasmid # 136513 ; http://n2t.net/addgene:136513 ; RRID:Addgene_136513)
